>Addgene plasmid #25035 | pT7-EGFP-C1-HsTNRC6A | depositor full sequence | sequence record 11553 | Author sequence
TAGTTATTAATAGTAATCAATTACGGGGTCATTAGTTCATAGCCCATATATGGAGTTCCGCGTTACATAA
CTTACGGTAAATGGCCCGCCTGGCTGACCGCCCAACGACCCCCGCCCATTGACGTCAATAATGACGTATG
TTCCCATAGTAACGCCAATAGGGACTTTCCATTGACGTCAATGGGTGGAGTATTTACGGTAAACTGCCCA
CTTGGCAGTACATCAAGTGTATCATATGCCAAGTACGCCCCCTATTGACGTCAATGACGGTAAATGGCCC
GCCTGGCATTATGCCCAGTACATGACCTTATGGGACTTTCCTACTTGGCAGTACATCTACGTATTAGTCA
TCGCTATTACCATGGTGATGCGGTTTTGGCAGTACATCAATGGGCGTGGATAGCGGTTTGACTCACGGGG
ATTTCCAAGTCTCCACCCCATTGACGTCAATGGGAGTTTGTTTTGGCACCAAAATCAACGGGACTTTCCA
AAATGTCGTAACAACTCCGCCCCATTGACGCAAATGGGCGGTAGGCGTGTACGGTGGGAGGTCTATATAA
GCAGAGCTCTCTGGCTAACTAGAGAACCCACTGCTTACTGGCTTATCGAAATTAATACGACTCACTATAG
GGAGACCCAAGCTCTAGCGCTACCGGTCGCCACCATGGTGAGCAAGGGCGAGGAGCTGTTCACCGGGGTG
GTGCCCATCCTGGTCGAGCTGGACGGCGACGTAAACGGCCACAAGTTCAGCGTGTCCGGCGAGGGCGAGG
GCGATGCCACCTACGGCAAGCTGACCCTGAAGTTCATCTGCACCACCGGCAAGCTGCCCGTGCCCTGGCC
CACCCTCGTGACCACCCTGACCTACGGCGTGCAGTGCTTCAGCCGCTACCCCGACCACATGAAGCAGCAC
GACTTCTTCAAGTCCGCCATGCCCGAAGGCTACGTCCAGGAGCGCACCATCTTCTTCAAGGACGACGGCA
ACTACAAGACCCGCGCCGAGGTGAAGTTCGAGGGCGACACCCTGGTGAACCGCATCGAGCTGAAGGGCAT
CGACTTCAAGGAGGACGGCAACATCCTGGGGCACAAGCTGGAGTACAACTACAACAGCCACAACGTCTAT
ATCATGGCCGACAAGCAGAAGAACGGCATCAAGGTGAACTTCAAGATCCGCCACAACATCGAGGACGGCA
GCGTGCAGCTCGCCGACCACTACCAGCAGAACACCCCCATCGGCGACGGCCCCGTGCTGCTGCCCGACAA
CCACTACCTGAGCACCCAGTCCGCCCTGAGCAAAGACCCCAACGAGAAGCGCGATCACATGGTCCTGCTG
GAGTTCGTGACCGCCGCCGGGATCACTCTCGGCATGGACGAGCTGTACAAGTCCGGACTCAGATCTCGAG
CTATGGATGCTGATTCTGCCTCCAGTTCTGAATCAGAGAGAAACATCACTATCATGGCTTCAGGGAACAC
AGGTGGTGAAAAAGATGGCCTTCGGAATAGCACTGGACTTGGTTCCCAAAACAAGTTTGTAGTTGGTAGC
AGCAGCAATAATGTGGGCCATGGAAGTAGTACTGGGCCATGGGGTTTTTCCCATGGAGCCATAATAAGCA
CATGTCAGGTCTCTGTGGATGCTCCTGAAAGCAAATCTGAAAGTAGCAACAATAGAATGAATGCTTGGGG
CACTGTAAGTTCTTCATCAAATGGAGGGTTAAATCCAAGCACTTTGAATTCAGCTAGCAACCATGGTGCC
TGGCCAGTATTAGAGAACAATGGACTTGCCCTAAAAGGGCCTGTAGGGAGTGGTAGTTCTGGCATTAATA
TTCAGTGCAGTACTATAGGCCAGATGCCTAACAATCAGAGTATTAACTCTAAAGTGAGTGGTGGTTCTAC
CCATGGTACCTGGGGAAGCCTTCAGGAAACTTGTGAATCTGAAGTAAGTGGTACACAGAAGGTTTCATTC
AGTGGTCAACCTCAAAATATTACCACTGAAATGACTGGACCAAATAACACTACTAACTTTATGACCTCTA
GTTTACCAAACTCCGGTTCAGTGCAGAATAATGAGCTGCCTAGTAGTAACACAGGGGCCTGGCGTGTGAG
CACAATGAATCATCCTCAGATGCAGGCTCCATCAGGTATGAATGGCACTTCCCTTTCTCACCTTAGCAAT
GGAGAGTCAAAAAGTGGAGGCTCTTATGGTACTACATGGGGTGCCTATGGTTCTAATTACTCTGGAGACA
AATGTTCAGGCCCTAATGGCCAAGCTAATGGTGACACTGTGAATGCAACTCTAATGCAGCCTGGCGTAAA
TGGTCCTATGGGCACTAACTTTCAAGTTAACACAAACAAAGGAGGTGGTGTGTGGGAATCTGGTGCAGCA
AACTCCCAGAGTACATCATGGGGAAGTGGAAATGGCGCAAATTCTGGAGGAAGTCGAAGAGGATGGGGAA
CCCCTGCACAAAACACTGGCACTAATTTACCCAGCGTTGAGTGGAACAAACTGCCTAGCAATCAGCATTC
CAATGATAGTGCAAATGGCAATGGTAAGACGTTTACAAATGGATGGAAATCTACTGAGGAAGAGGATCAG
GGTTCTGCCACATCTCAGACAAATGAGCAAAGCAGTGTGTGGGCCAAAACAGGAGGTACAGTGGAGAGCG
ATGGTAGTACAGAAAGCACTGGACGCCTTGAGGAAAAAGGAACTGGGGAAAGTCAGAGTAGAGACAGAAG
AAAAATTGATCAGCACACATTACTCCAAAGCATTGTAAACAGAACTGACTTAGATCCACGTGTCCTGTCC
AACTCTGGTTGGGGACAGACTCCTATTAAGCAGAATACTGCCTGGGATACAGAAACATCACCTAGAGGGG
AACGAAAGACTGACAATGGGACAGAGGCCTGGGGAAGCTCTGCAACACAGACTTTTAACTCAGGGGCATG
TATAGATAAGACTAGCCCTAATGGTAATGATACCTCATCTGTATCAGGGTGGGGCGATCCCAAACCTGCT
CTGAGGTGGGGAGATTCCAAAGGCTCAAACTGCCAGGGGGGGTGGGAAGATGATTCTGCTGCTACAGGAA
TGGTCAAGAGCAATCAGTGGGGGAATTGCAAAGAGGAGAAGGCTGCATGGAATGACTCGCAAAAGAATAA
ACAGGGATGGGGTGATGGACAAAAATCAAGCCAAGGGTGGTCTGTTTCTGCCAGTGATAACTGGGGAGAA
ACTTCAAGGAATAACCATTGGGGTGAGGCCAATAAGAAATCCAGCTCAGGAGGTAGTGACAGTGACAGGT
CCGTTTCCGGTTGGAACGAACTTGGTAAAACTAGTTCTTTCACTTGGGGAAACAACATAAATCCAAATAA
TTCATCAGGATGGGATGAATCTTCTAAACCTACTCCTTCCCAGGGATGGGGAGACCCTCCAAAGTCTAAT
CAGTCTCTAGGTTGGGGAGATTCGTCAAAGCCAGTCAGCTCTCCAGACTGGAACAAGCAACAAGACATTG
TTGGATCTTGGGGAATCCCACCAGCTACAGGCAAACCTCCTGGTACAGGCTGGCTGGGGGGACCTATACC
AGCCCCAGCAAAAGAAGAAGAACCCACAGGCTGGGAGGAACCATCCCCAGAATCTATACGTCGCAAAATG
GAGATTGATGATGGAACTTCAGCTTGGGGAGATCCAAGCAAATACAACTACAAAAATGTGAACATGTGGA
ACAAAAACGTCCCAAATGGCAACAGCCGTTCAGACCAGCAAGCACAGGTACATCAGCTGCTAACGCCTGC
AAGTGCCATCTCAAACAAAGAGGCAAGCAGTGGCTCTGGCTGGGGTGAGCCCTGGGGGGAGCCTTCTACT
CCAGCCACAACTGTGGATAATGGTACTTCAGCATGGGGTAAGCCCATAGACAGTGGTCCCAGCTGGGGGG
AACCCATTGCTGCGGCATCCAGCACATCCACGTGGGGCTCCAGCTCTGTTGGTCCACAAGCATTAAGCAA
ATCTGGGCCAAAATCTATGCAAGATGGCTGGTGTGGTGATGATATGCCATTGCCTGGAAATCGCCCCACT
GGCTGGGAAGAGGAAGAGGATGTGGAGATTGGAATGTGGAATAGTAATTCATCTCAAGAGCTTAACTCAT
CTTTAAATTGGCCACCATATACAAAGAAAATGTCATCGAAGGGTCTGAGTGGCAAAAAAAGGAGAAGGGA
AAGGGGAATGATGAAAGGTGGAAACAAACAAGAAGAAGCGTGGATAAATCCATTTGTTAAACAGTTTTCA
AACATCAGTTTTTCGAGAGACTCACCAGAGGAAAATGTACAAAGCAATAAGATGGACCTTTCTGGAGGAA
TGTTACAAGACAAACGAATGGAGATAGATAAACATAGCCTAAATATTGGTGATTACAATCGAACGGTCGG
GAAAGGCCCTGGTTCTCGGCCTCAGATTTCCAAAGAGTCTTCCATGGAGCGCAATCCTTATTTTGATAAG
GATGGCATTGTAGCAGATGAATCCCAAAACATGCAGTTTATGTCCAGTCAAAGCATGAAGCTTCCCCCTT
CAAATAGTGCACTACCTAACCAGGCCCTTGGCTCCATAGCAGGGCTGGGTATGCAAAACTTGAATTCTGT
TAGACAGAATGGCAATCCCAGTATGTTTGGTGTTGGAAACACAGCAGCACAACCCCGGGGCATGCAGCAG
CCTCCAGCACAACCTCTTAGTTCATCTCAGCCTAATCTCCGTGCTCAAGTGCCTCCTCCATTACTCTCCC
CTCAGGTTCCAGTTTCATTGCTGAAGTATGCACCAAACAACGGTGGCCTGAATCCACTCTTTGGCCCTCA
ACAGGTAGCCATGCTGAACCAGCTATCCCAGCTAAACCAGCTTTCTCAGATCTCCCAGTTACAGCGATTG
TTAGCGCAGCAGCAAAGGGCGCAGAGTCAGAGAAGCGTGCCTTCTGGGAACCGGCCGCAGCAAGACCAGC
AGGGTCGACCTCTTAGTGTGCAGCAGCAAATGATGCAACAATCTCGTCAACTTGATCCAAACCTGTTGGT
GAAGCAGCAGACTCCACCATCTCAGCAGCAGCCACTCCATCAGCCAGCCATGAAGTCTTTCCTTGACAAT
GTCATGCCCCACACTACACCTGAGCTGCAAAAAGGGCCATCACCAATAAATGCTTTCAGCAACTTCCCTA
TAGGCTTGAACTCAAACTTGAATGTAAATATGGATATGAACAGTATTAAAGAGCCACAGTCAAGACTAAG
GAAGTGGACGACAGTGGACAGCATTTCTGTGAACACATCTTTGGATCAAAACTCCAGCAAACATGGTGCT
ATTTCAAGTGGTTTCAGGCTGGAAGAGTCTCCATTTGTTCCCTATGACTTTATGAACAGCAGTACTTCAC
CAGCCAGTCCTCCAGGTTCAATAGGAGATGGCTGGCCACGTGCCAAATCGCCTAACGGCTCTAGCAGTGT
TAATTGGCCACCAGAATTTCGTCCTGGTGAGCCATGGAAAGGTTATCCAAACATTGACCCTGAAACTGAC
CCTTACGTCACTCCTGGCAGTGTCATAAACAATCTTTCAATTAATACTGTGCGGGAAGTTGACCACCTCA
GGGACAGGAACAGTGGGTCATCCTCATCCTTGAACACCACGCTGCCTTCAACTAGTGCCTGGTCATCCAT
TCGTGCCTCCAACTACAACGTTCCCCTCAGCAGTACAGCACAAAGCACTTCAGCCAGAAATAGTGATTCC
AAATTGACATGGTCTCCTGGTTCAGTTACAAACACCTCTCTGGCTCATGAGCTGTGGAAGGTCCCTTTGC
CACCTAAAAACATCACTGCTCCGTCCCGCCCACCTCCGGGACTGACTGGTCAGAAGCCACCCTTGTCTAC
GTGGGATAATTCTCCCCTTCGTATAGGTGGAGGATGGGGAAATTCTGACGCCAGATATACCCCAGGTTCC
AGCTGGGGTGAGAGCAGCTCAGGGAGAATAACAAATTGGCTTGTTCTAAAAAACCTTACACCTCAGATCG
ATGGCTCAACTCTGCGCACTCTGTGCATGCAGCACGGCCCGCTGATCACATTCCACCTGAACCTCCCTCA
CGGAAATGCTCTGGTCCGCTACAGTTCAAAAGAAGAGGTAGTGAAGGCACAAAAGTCTCTGCACATGTGT
GTACTGGGGAACACTACTATTCTTGCTGAGTTTGCCAGTGAAGAGGAGATCAGTCGTTTCTTTGCACAAA
GCCAGTCTCTGACCCCTTCTCCCGGCTGGCAGTCTCTCGGGTCCAGCCAGAGCCGGCTGGGCTCCCTCGA
CTGTTCCCACTCATTCTCCAGCCGGACCGATCTCAATCACTGGAATGGTGCTGGGCTGTCGGGAACTAAC
TGTGGAGACCTTCACGGCACTTCACTCTGGGGGACCCCGCATTATTCCACAAGCCTGTGGGGTCCCCCAA
GCAGCAGCGACCCCCGAGGAATTAGCAGCCCATCTCCCATTAACGCTTTTCTTTCTGTTGACCACCTGGG
TGGGGGTGGAGAGTCCATGTAACTGCAGTCGACGGTACCGCGGGCCCGGGATCCACCGGATCTAGATAAC
TGATCATAATCAGCCATACCACATTTGTAGAGGTTTTACTTGCTTTAAAAAACCTCCCACACCTCCCCCT
GAACCTGAAACATAAAATGAATGCAATTGTTGTTGTTAACTTGTTTATTGCAGCTTATAATGGTTACAAA
TAAAGCAATAGCATCACAAATTTCACAAATAAAGCATTTTTTTCACTGCATTCTAGTTGTGGTTTGTCCA
AACTCATCAATGTATCTTAACGCGTAAATTGTAAGCGTTAATATTTTGTTAAAATTCGCGTTAAATTTTT
GTTAAATCAGCTCATTTTTTAACCAATAGGCCGAAATCGGCAAAATCCCTTATAAATCAAAAGAATAGAC
CGAGATAGGGT
[37 nt withheld, positions 6942-6978]
AAAGAACGTGGACTCCAACGTCAAAGG
[49 nt withheld, positions 7006-7054]
T
[91 nt withheld, positions 7056-7146]
G
[124 nt withheld, positions 7148-7271]
CAGGTGGCACTTTTCGGGGAAATGTGCGCGGAACCCCTATTTGTTTATTTTTCTAAATACATTCAAATAT
GTATCCGCTCATGAGACAATAACCCTGATAAATGCTTCAATAATATTGAAAAAGGAAGAGTCCTGAGGCG
GAAAGAACCAGCTGTGGAATGTGTGTCAGTTAGGGTGTGGAAAGTCCCCAGGCTCCCCAGCAGGCAGAAG
TATGCAAAGCATGCATCTCAATTAGTCAGCAACCAGGTGTGGAAAGTCCCCAGGCTCCCCAGCAGGCAGA
AGTATGCAAAGCATGCATCTCAATTAGTCAGCAACCATAGTCCCGCCCCTAACTCCGCCCATCCCGCCCC
TAACTCCGCCCAGTTCCGCCCATTCTCCGCCCCATGGCTGACTAATTTTTTTTATTTATGCAGAGGCCGA
GGCCGCCTCGGCCTCTGAGCTATTCCAGAAGTAGTGAGGAGGCTTTTTTGGAGGCCTAGGCTTTTGCAAA
GATCGATCAAGAGACAGGATGAGGATCGTTTCGCATGATTGAACAAGATGGATTGCACGCAGGTTCTCCG
GCCGCTTGGGTGGAGAGGCTATTCGGCTATGACTGGGCACAACAGACAATCGGCTGCTCTGATGCCGCCG
TGTTCCGGCTGTCAGCGCAGGGGCGCCCGGTTCTTTTTGTCAAGACCGACCTGTCCGGTGCCCTGAATGA
ACTGCAAGACGAGGCAGCGCGGCTATCGTGGCTGGCCACGACGGGCGTTCCTTGCGCAGCTGTGCTCGAC
GTTGTCACTGAAGCGGGAAGGGACTGGCTGCTATTGGGCGAAGTGCCGGGGCAGGATCTCCTGTCATCTC
ACCTTGCTCCTGCCGAGAAAGTATCCATCATGGCTGATGCAATGCGGCGGCTGCATACGCTTGATCCGGC
TACCTGCCCATTCGACCACCAAGCGAAACATCGCATCGAGCGAGCACGTACTCGGATGGAAGCCGGTCTT
GTCGATCAGGATGATCTGGACGAAGAGCATCAGGGGCTCGCGCCAGCCGAACTGTTCGCCAGGCTCAAGG
CGAGCATGCCCGACGGCGAGGATCTCGTCGTGACCCATGGCGATGCCTGCTTGCCGAATATCATGGTGGA
AAATGGCCGCTTTTCTGGATTCATCGACTGTGGCCGGCTGGGTGTGGCGGACCGCTATCAGGACATAGCG
TTGGCTACCCGTGATATTGCTGAAGAGCTTGGCGGCGAATGGGCTGACCGCTTCCTCGTGCTTTACGGTA
TCGCCGCTCCCGATTCGCAGCGCATCGCCTTCTATCGCCTTCTTGACGAGTTCTTCTGAGCGGGACTCTG
GGGTTCGAAATGACCGACCAAGCGACGCCCAACCTGCCATCACGAGATTTCGATTCCACCGCCGCCTTCT
ATGAAAGGTTGGGCTTCGGAATCGTTTTCCGGGACGCCGGCTGGATGATCCTCCAGCGCGGGGATCTCAT
GCTGGAGTTCTTCGCCCACCCTAGGGGGAGGCTAACTGAAACACGGAAGGAGACAATACCGGAAGGAACC
CGCGCTATGACGGCAATAAAAAGACAGAATAAAACGCACGGTGTTGGGTCGTTTGTTCATAAACGCGGGG
TTCGGTCCCAGGGCTGGCACTCTGTCGATACCCCACCGAGACCCCATTGGGGCCAATACGCCCGCGTTTC
TTCCTTTTCCCCACCCCACCCCCCAAGTTCGGGTGAAGGCCCAGGGCTCGCAGCCAACGTCGGGGCGGCA
GGCCCTGCCATAGCCTCAGGTTACTCATATATACTTTAGATTGATTTAAAACTTCATTTTTAATTTAAAA
GGATCTAGGTGAAGATCCTTTTTGATAATCTCATGACCAAAATCCCTTAACGTGAGTTTTCGTTCCACTG
AGCGTCAGACCCCGTAGAAAAGATCAAAGGATCTTCTTGAGATCCTTTTTTTCTGCGCGTAATCTGCTGC
TTGCAAACAAAAAAACCACCGCTACCAGCGGTGGTTTGTTTGCCGGATCAAGAGCTACCAACTCTTTTTC
CGAAGGTAACTGGCTTCAGCAGAGCGCAGATACCAAATACTGTCCTTCTAGTGTAGCCGTAGTTAGGCCA
CCACTTCAAGAACTCTGTAGCACCGCCTACATACCTCGCTCTGCTAATCCTGTTACCAGTGGCTGCTGCC
AGTGGCGATAAGTCGTGTCTTACCGGGTTGGACTCAAGACGATAGTTACCGGATAAGGCGCAGCGGTCGG
GCTGAACGGGGGGTTCGTGCACACAGCCCAGCTTGGAGCGAACGACCTACACCGAACTGAGATACCTACA
GCGTGAGCTATGAGAAAGCGCCACGCTTCCCGAAGGGAGAAAGGCGGACAGGTATCCGGTAAGCGGCAGG
GTCGGAACAGGAGAGCGCACGAGGGAGCTTCCAGGGGGAAACGCCTGGTATCTTTATAGTCCTGTCGGGT
TTCGCCACCTCTGACTTGAGCGTCGATTTTTGTGATGCTCGTCAGGGGGGCGGAGCCTATGGAAAAACGC
CAGCAACGCGGCCTTTTTACGGTTCCTGGCCTTTTGCTGGCCTTTTGCTCACATGTTCTTTCCTGCGTTA
TCCCCTGATTCTGTGGATAACCGTATTACCGCCATGCAT
Features (pLannotate 1.2.2; 17 found; start..end, strand, type, name):
     61..364     +  enhancer       CMV enhancer: human cytomegalovirus immediate early enhancer
    365..568     +  promoter       CMV promoter: human cytomegalovirus (CMV) immediate early promoter
    564..597     +  LTR            5' LTR (truncated) (fragment): truncated 5' long terminal repeat (LTR) from HIV-1
    613..631     +  promoter       T7 promoter: promoter for bacteriophage T7 RNA polymerase
    665..1381    +  CDS            EGFP: EGFP is a basic (constitutively fluorescent) green fluorescent protein published in 1996, derived from Aequorea victoria. It is reported to be a rapidly-maturing weak dimer with moderate acid sensitivity.
   1388..6529    +  CDS            TNRC6A (fragment): TNR6A_HUMAN - Also known as CAGH26, KIAA1460, TNRC6. Experimental evidence at protein level: Swiss-Prot protein existence level 1. Plays a role in RNA-mediated gene silencing by both micro- RNAs (miRNAs) and short interfering RNAs (siRNAs). Required for miRNA- dependent repression of translation and for siRNA-dependent endonucleolytic cleavage of complementary mRNAs by argonaute family proteins. As a scaffolding protein, associates with argonaute proteins bound to partially complementary mRNAs, and can simultaneously recruit CCR4-NOT and PAN deadenylase complexes. From Homo sapiens (Human).
   6533..6564    +  misc_feature   MCS (fragment): multiple cloning site
   6581..6665    +  CDS            large T antigen (fragment): large T antigen from SV40 (simian virus 40)
   6688..6809    +  polyA_signal   SV40 poly(A) signal: SV40 polyadenylation signal
   6843..7271    -  rep_origin     f1 ori (sequence partly withheld): f1 bacteriophage origin of replication; arrow indicates direction of (+) strand synthesis
   7298..7402    +  promoter       AmpR promoter: bla
   7404..7761    +  promoter       SV40 promoter: SV40 enhancer and early promoter
   7796..8590    +  CDS            NeoR/KanR: aminoglycoside phosphotransferase from Tn5; aph(3')-II (or nptII); confers resistance to neomycin, kanamycin, and G418 (Geneticin®)
   8611..8763    +  CDS            ble (fragment): BLE_KLEPN - Experimental evidence at protein level: Swiss-Prot protein existence level 1. Binding protein with a strong affinity to the bleomycin family of antibiotics. Binds to CL990; an antimitotic-antibiotic compound. From Klebsiella pneumoniae.
   8822..8869    +  polyA_signal   HSV TK poly(A) signal: herpes simplex virus thymidine kinase polyadenylation signal (Cole and Stacy, 1985)
   8960..8976    -  polyA_signal   bGH poly(A) signal (fragment): bovine growth hormone polyadenylation signal
   9198..9786    +  rep_origin     ori: high-copy-number ColE1/pMB1/pBR322/pUC origin of replication
