[The description below was written by a language model from this plasmid's Addgene catalogue record and pLannotate feature annotations shown in this document.]
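Description:
pT7-EGFP-C1-HsTNRC6A is a mammalian expression plasmid built on the pEGFP-C1 backbone that expresses human TNRC6A (also known as GW182) as a fusion with EGFP at its N terminus. The roughly 5.1 kb TNRC6A coding sequence was inserted between the XhoI and PstI sites of the multiple cloning site, both of which remain intact, giving a total construct of about 9.9 kb. Transcription in mammalian cells is driven by the human cytomegalovirus immediate early enhancer and promoter and terminated by the SV40 polyadenylation signal. As the name indicates, a bacteriophage T7 promoter sits between the CMV promoter and the EGFP start, which would also permit T7 polymerase-driven transcription of the fusion, for example in vitro. Several short annotated fragments (a truncated HIV-1 LTR, SV40 large T antigen, ble and bGH poly(A) pieces) appear to be small sequence matches within backbone regions rather than functional elements.

The plasmid is propagated at high copy number in E. coli through a pUC-type ColE1 origin and also carries an f1 origin for single-stranded DNA production. A single NeoR/KanR cassette encoding the Tn5 aminoglycoside phosphotransferase serves both hosts. A bacterial bla-type promoter gives kanamycin resistance in bacteria, and the SV40 early promoter with the HSV TK poly(A) signal allows G418 selection of transfected mammalian cells.

TNRC6A is a scaffolding protein that associates with Argonaute proteins in miRNA- and siRNA-mediated silencing and recruits deadenylase complexes. The associated publication concerns silencing by the C-terminal domains of the human TNRC6 paralogues. The construct suits fluorescence localisation, pull-down or functional studies of GFP-tagged TNRC6A in human cells.
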