Addgene plasmid #25035: pT7-EGFP-C1-HsTNRC6A
Depositing lab: Elisa Izaurralde. Depositing organization: Max Planck Institute for Developmental Biology. Publication: The C-terminal domains of human TNRC6A, TNRC6B, and TNRC6C silence bound transcripts independently of Argonaute proteins. Lazzaretti D, Tournier I, Izaurralde E. RNA. 2009 Jun . 15(6):1059-66. 10.1261/rna.1606309 PubMed 19383768.
Backbone
  Vector backbone: pEGFP-C1
  Backbone size w/o insert (bp): 4770
  Vector type: Mammalian Expression
  Selectable markers: Neomycin (select with G418)
Growth in bacteria
  Bacterial resistance: Kanamycin, 50 μg/mL
  Growth temperature: 37°C
  Growth strain: DH5alpha
  Growth instructions: Dh5 alpha or XL1-blue
  Copy number: High Copy
Gene/Insert
  Gene/Insert name: TNRC6A
  Species: H. sapiens (human)
  Insert size (bp): 5130
  GenBank ID: NM_014494
  Entrez Gene: TNRC6A (a.k.a. CAGH26, FAME6, GW1, GW182, TNRC6)
  Tag / fusion protein: EGFP (N terminal on backbone)
  Cloning method: Restriction Enzyme; 5′ cloning site XhoI (not destroyed); 3′ cloning site PstI (not destroyed)
  Sequencing primers: 5′ EGFP-C; 3′ SV40pA-R
Terms and licenses: Academic/Nonprofit Terms; Industry Terms: Not Available to Industry
How to cite: pT7-EGFP-C1-HsTNRC6A was a gift from Elisa Izaurralde (Addgene plasmid # 25035 ; http://n2t.net/addgene:25035 ; RRID:Addgene_25035)
