>Addgene plasmid #25035 | pT7-EGFP-C1-HsTNRC6A | addgene partial sequence | sequence record 31083 | 25035 with EGFP-C
GAGCTGTACAAGTCCGGACTCAGATCTCGAGCTATGGATGCTGATTCTGCCTCCAGCTCTGAATCAGAGA
GAAACATCACTATCATGGCTTCAGGGAACACAGGTGGTGAAAAAGATGGCCTTCGGAATAGCACTGGACT
TGGTTCCCAAAACAAGTTTGTAGTTGGTAGCAGCAGCAATAATGTGGGCCATGGAAGTAGTACTGGGCCA
TGGGGTTTTTCCCATGGAGCCATAATAAGCACATGTCAGGTCTCTGTGGATGCTCCTGAAAGCAAATCTG
AAAGTAGCAACAATAGAATGAATGCTTGGGGCACTGTAAGTTCTTCATCAAATGGAGGGTTAAATCCAAG
CACTTTGAATTCAGCTAGCAACCATGGTGCCTGGCCAGTATTAGAGAACAATGGACTTGCCCTAAAAGGG
CCTGTAGGGAGTGGTAGTTCTGGCATTAATATTCAGTGCAGTACTATAGGCCAGATGCCTAACAATCAGA
GTATTAACTCTAAAGTGAGTGGTGGTTCTACCCATGGTACCTGGGGAAGCCTTCAGGAAACTTGTGAATC
TGAAGTAAGTGGTACACAGAAGGTTTCATTCAGTGGTCAACCTCAAAATATTACCACTGAAATGACTGGA
CCAAATAACACTACTAACTTTATGACCTCTAGTTTACCAAACTCCGGTTCAGTGCAGAATAATGAGCTGC
CTAGTAGTAACACAGGGGCCTGGCGTGTGAGCACAATGAATCATCCTCAGATGCAGGCTCCATCANGTAT
GAATGGCACTTCCCTTTCTCACCTTAGCAATGGAGAGTCAAAAAGTGGAGGCTCTTATGGTACTACATGG
GGTGCCTATGGTTCTAATTACTCTGGAGACAAATGTTCAGGCCCTAATGGCCAAGCTAATG
